Addgene plasmid #217766: pETM11-SUMO3-KSR1-CA3-sfGFP (C-KSR)
Purpose: Fluorescent reporter for ceramide (for bacterial expression and purification)
Depositing lab: Paula Nunes-Hasler. Depositing organization: University of Geneva. Publication: Development of Genetically Encoded Fluorescent KSR1-Based Probes to Track Ceramides during Phagocytosis. Girik V, van Ek L, Dentand Quadri I, Azam M, Cruz Cobo M, Mandavit M, Riezman I, Riezman H, Gavin AC, Nunes-Hasler P. Int J Mol Sci. 2024 Mar 5;25(5):2996. doi: 10.3390/ijms25052996. PubMed 38474242.
Backbone
  Vector backbone: pETM11-SUMO3
  Backbone manufacturer: EMBL
  Backbone size w/o insert (bp): 6290
  Total vector size (bp): 6600
  Vector type: Bacterial Expression ; Protein purification (6xHis tag, TEV site, SUMO3 tag)
Growth in bacteria
  Bacterial resistance: Kanamycin, 50 μg/mL
  Growth temperature: 37°C
  Growth strain: DH5alpha
  Copy number: Unknown
Gene/Insert
  Gene/Insert name: Kinase suppressor of ras 1 CA3 domain (alt name: KSR1)
  Species: H. sapiens (human)
  Insert size (bp): 321
  Mutation: CA3 domain aa 317-400 plus vector-based linker LELKLRILQS (contains autophagy sequence)
  GenBank ID: XM_047436985
  Entrez Gene: KSR1 (a.k.a. KSR, RSU2)
  Promoter: T7 promoter
  Tag / fusion protein: sfGFP (C terminal on backbone)
  Cloning method: Restriction Enzyme; 5′ cloning site SfiI (not destroyed); 3′ cloning site SfiI (not destroyed)
  Sequencing primers: 5′ TCCCGCGAAATTAATACG; 3′ TGCTAGTTATTGCTCAGCGG
Resource information
  A portion of this plasmid was derived from a plasmid made by: The pETM11-SUMO3-sfGFP plasmid was sourced from EMBL
Terms and licenses: Academic/Nonprofit Terms; Industry Terms
How to cite: pETM11-SUMO3-KSR1-CA3-sfGFP (C-KSR) was a gift from Paula Nunes-Hasler (Addgene plasmid # 217766 ; http://n2t.net/addgene:217766 ; RRID:Addgene_217766)
