[The description below was written by a language model from this plasmid's Addgene catalogue record and pLannotate feature annotations shown in this document.]
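Description:
pETM11-SUMO3-KSR1-CA3-sfGFP (C-KSR) is a bacterial expression plasmid of about 6.6 kb, built on the EMBL pETM11-SUMO3 backbone, for producing and purifying a recombinant fluorescent ceramide probe in E. coli. It has the typical pET architecture: a ColE1/pBR322-type origin accompanied by the bom region and the rop gene (which moderates copy number; the record lists copy number as unknown), an f1 origin, and a kanamycin resistance gene for selection. A lacI gene with its own promoter supplies lac repressor. The annotated tetracycline-resistance fragments are non-functional remnants of the pBR322 lineage.

Expression is driven by a T7 promoter controlled by an adjacent lac operator, so transcription requires T7 RNA polymerase and is inducible with IPTG. A T7 gene 10 ribosome binding site precedes the open reading frame and a T7 terminator follows it. The encoded fusion begins with an N-terminal His tag, followed by a SUMO domain (SUMO3 according to the catalogue; the automated annotation matches it to the closely related SUMO2), which generally aids solubility. The catalogue also lists a TEV cleavage site, although this is not annotated in the feature table. Next comes the CA3 domain of human kinase suppressor of Ras 1 (residues 317–400), inserted between retained SfiI sites, then a short vector-derived linker that the depositor notes contains an autophagy sequence, and a C-terminal superfolder GFP. A second His-tag sequence is annotated downstream of sfGFP, but the record does not state whether it is translated as part of the fusion. The KSR1 CA3 domain serves as the ceramide-sensing module and sfGFP as the fluorescent readout. The associated work developed KSR1-based probes to track ceramides during phagocytosis.
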