Features (pLannotate 1.2.2; 22 found; start..end, strand, type, name):
     24..42      +  promoter       T7 promoter: promoter for bacteriophage T7 RNA polymerase
     43..67      +  protein_bind   lac operator: The lac repressor binds to the lac operator to inhibit transcription in E. coli. This inhibition can be relieved by adding lactose or isopropyl-β-D-thiogalactopyranoside (IPTG). lac repressor encoded by lacI
     82..104     +  RBS            RBS: efficient ribosome binding site from bacteriophage T7 gene 10 (Olins and Rangwala, 1989)
    117..135     +  CDS            7xHis (fragment): 6xHis affinity tag
    162..431     +  CDS            SUMO2 (fragment): SUMO2_BOVIN - Also known as SMT3B From Bos taurus (Bovine).
    432..692     +  CDS            KSR1 (fragment): KSR1_HUMAN - Also known as KSR. Experimental evidence at protein level: Swiss-Prot protein existence level 1. Part of a multiprotein signaling complex which promotes phosphorylation of Raf family members and activation of downstream MAP kinases (By similarity). Independently of its kinase activity, acts as MAP2K1/MEK1 and MAP2K2/MEK2-dependent allosteric activator of BRAF; upon binding to MAP2K1/MEK1 or MAP2K2/MEK2, dimerizes with BRAF and promotes BRAF-mediated phosphorylation of MAP2K1/MEK1 and/or MAP2K2/MEK2 (PubMed:29433126). Promotes activation of MAPK1 and/or MAPK3, both in response to E
    729..1439    +  CDS            Superfolder GFP: Superfolder GFP is a basic (constitutively fluorescent) green fluorescent protein published in 2005, derived from Aequorea victoria. It is reported to be a very rapidly-maturing weak dimer.
   1460..1477    +  CDS            9xHis (fragment): 9xHis affinity tag
   1487..1536    +  CDS            SET1 (fragment): solubility-enhancement tag derived from T7 phage gene 10B
   1544..1591    +  terminator     T7 terminator: transcription terminator for bacteriophage T7 RNA polymerase
   1628..2056    +  rep_origin     f1 ori (sequence partly withheld): f1 bacteriophage origin of replication; arrow indicates direction of (+) strand synthesis
   2109..2166    +  promoter       AmpR promoter (fragment): bla
   2175..2990    -  CDS            KanR: aminoglycoside phosphotransferase; aph(3')-Ia; confers resistance to kanamycin in bacteria or G418 (Geneticin®) in eukaryotes
   3112..3700    +  rep_origin     ori: high-copy-number ColE1/pMB1/pBR322/pUC origin of replication
   3886..4025    -  misc_feature   bom: basis of mobility region from pBR322
   4127..4318    -  CDS            rop: Rop protein, which maintains plasmids at low copy number; rop
   4335..4715    +  CDS            YPB1_ECOLX: Protein predicted: Swiss-Prot protein existence level 4. From Escherichia coli.
   4787..5078    -  CDS            TcR (fragment): tetracycline efflux protein; tet; confers resistance to tetracycline
   5093..5114    -  protein_bind   CAP binding site: CAP binding activates transcription in the presence of cAMP. E. coli catabolite activator protein
   5127..6209    -  CDS            lacI: lac repressor; lacI; The lac repressor binds to the lac operator to inhibit transcription in E. coli. This inhibition can be relieved by adding lactose or isopropyl-β-D-thiogalactopyranoside (IPTG).
   6210..6287    -  promoter       lacI promoter: lacI
   6295..2       -  CDS            TcR (fragment) (across the origin): tetracycline efflux protein; tet; confers resistance to tetracycline
>Addgene plasmid #217766 | pETM11-SUMO3-KSR1-CA3-sfGFP (C-KSR) | addgene full sequence | sequence record 435787 | Addgene NGS Result
TCGAGATCTCGATCCCGCGAAATTAATACGACTCACTATAGGGGAATTGTGAGCGGATAACAATTCCCCT
CTAGAAATAATTTTGTTTAACTTTAAGAAGGAGATATACCATGAAACATCACCATCACCATCACCCCATG
AGCGATTACGACATCCCCACTACTGAGAATCTTTATTTTCAGGGCGCCATGGGCAACGATCACATTAACC
TGAAAGTGGCCGGTCAAGACGGTAGCGTAGTCCAGTTTAAAATCAAACGCCACACCCCTCTGTCGAAACT
GATGAAAGCCTATTGTGAACGCCAAGGTCTGTCTATGCGTCAGATCCGTTTTCGCTTCGATGGACAGCCG
ATTAACGAAACCGACACTCCAGCACAGCTGGAAATGGAAGATGAGGACACCATTGACGTGTTCCAGCAAC
AGACCGGTGGATCCACCATGGGGAACCGCATTGATGACGTCTCCTCGATGAGGTTTGATCTCTCGCATGG
ATCCCCACAGATGGTACGGAGGGATATCGGGCTGTCGGTGACGCACAGGTTCTCCACCAAGTCCTGGCTG
TCGCAGGTCTGCCACGTGTGCCAGAAGAGCATGATATTTGGAGTGAAGTGCAAGCATTGCAGGTTGAAGT
GTCACAACAAATGTACCAAAGAAGCCCCTGCCTGTAGAATATCCTTCCTGCCACTAACTCGGGCAGGTCC
GGGTTCTATTGCGACTATGGTCGAATTCTCTAAAGGCGAGGAACTGTTTACGGGCGTCGTTCCAATCCTG
GTAGAACTGGATGGTGACGTGAACGGCCACAAATTTTCCGTACGTGGTGAAGGCGAAGGCGATGCAACCA
ACGGTAAACTGACCCTCAAATTTATCTGCACCACTGGCAAACTGCCGGTTCCGTGGCCAACCCTGGTGAC
CACCCTGACTTACGGTGTACAGTGTTTCTCTCGTTATCCGGACCATATGAAACGTCACGACTTTTTCAAA
AGCGCAATGCCGGAGGGTTACGTTCAGGAACGTACGATTTCTTTCAAAGACGACGGCACGTACAAAACTC
GCGCTGAAGTGAAATTCGAAGGCGATACCCTGGTTAACCGCATCGAGCTGAAAGGCATCGATTTCAAAGA
GGACGGCAACATCCTGGGTCACAAACTGGAATACAACTTCAACTCTCATAACGTGTATATCACCGCGGAT
AAACAGAAAAACGGCATCAAAGCCAACTTCAAAATCCGTCACAACGTGGAAGACGGTTCTGTACAGCTGG
CGGACCACTATCAGCAGAACACCCCAATTGGTGACGGTCCGGTTCTGCTGCCAGATAACCATTACCTGAG
CACTCAGTCCGTGCTGTCCAAAGATCCGAACGAAAAACGCGATCACATGGTCCTCCTGGAGTTCGTTACT
GCCGCTGGTATTACCCACGGTATGGACGAACTGTACAAATGATAAGCGGCCGCCTCGAGCACCACCACCA
CCACCACTGAGATCCGGCTGCTAACAAAGCCCGAAAGGAAGCTGAGTTGGCTGCTGCCACCGCTGAGCAA
TAACTAGCATAACCCCTTGGGGCCTCTAAACGGGTCTTGAGGGGTTTTTTGCTGAAAGGAGGAACTATAT
CCGGATTGGCGAATGGG
[124 nt withheld, positions 1628-1751]
C
[91 nt withheld, positions 1753-1843]
A
[49 nt withheld, positions 1845-1893]
CCTTTGACGTTGGAGTCCACGTTCTTT
[37 nt withheld, positions 1921-1957]
ACCCTATCTCGGTCTATTCTTTTGATTTATAAGGGATTTTGCCGATTTCGGCCTATTGGTTAAAAAATGA
GCTGATTTAACAAAAATTTAACGCGAATTTTAACAAAATATTAACGCTTACAATTTAGGTGGCACTTTTC
GGGGAAATGTGCGCGGAACCCCTATTTGTTTATTTTTCTAAATACATTCAAATATGTATCCGCTCATGAA
TTAATTCTTAGAAAAACTCATCGAGCATCAAATGAAACTGCAATTTATTCATATCAGGATTATCAATACC
ATATTTTTGAAAAAGCCGTTTCTGTAATGAAGGAGAAAACTCACCGAGGCAGTTCCATAGGATGGCAAGA
TCCTGGTATCGGTCTGCGATTCCGACTCGTCCAACATCAATACAACCTATTAATTTCCCCTCGTCAAAAA
TAAGGTTATCAAGTGAGAAATCACCATGAGTGACGACTGAATCCGGTGAGAATGGCAAAAGTTTATGCAT
TTCTTTCCAGACTTGTTCAACAGGCCAGCCATTACGCTCGTCATCAAAATCACTCGCATCAACCAAACCG
TTATTCATTCGTGATTGCGCCTGAGCGAGACGAAATACGCGATCGCTGTTAAAAGGACAATTACAAACAG
GAATCGAATGCAACCGGCGCAGGAACACTGCCAGCGCATCAACAATATTTTCACCTGAATCAGGATATTC
TTCTAATACCTGGAATGCTGTTTTCCCGGGGATCGCAGTGGTGAGTAACCATGCATCATCAGGAGTACGG
ATAAAATGCTTGATGGTCGGAAGAGGCATAAATTCCGTCAGCCAGTTTAGTCTGACCATCTCATCTGTAA
CATCATTGGCAACGCTACCTTTGCCATGTTTCAGAAACAACTCTGGCGCATCGGGCTTCCCATACAATCG
ATAGATTGTCGCACCTGATTGCCCGACATTATCGCGAGCCCATTTATACCCATATAAATCAGCATCCATG
TTGGAATTTAATCGCGGCCTAGAGCAAGACGTTTCCCGTTGAATATGGCTCATAACACCCCTTGTATTAC
TGTTTATGTAAGCAGACAGTTTTATTGTTCATGACCAAAATCCCTTAACGTGAGTTTTCGTTCCACTGAG
CGTCAGACCCCGTAGAAAAGATCAAAGGATCTTCTTGAGATCCTTTTTTTCTGCGCGTAATCTGCTGCTT
GCAAACAAAAAAACCACCGCTACCAGCGGTGGTTTGTTTGCCGGATCAAGAGCTACCAACTCTTTTTCCG
AAGGTAACTGGCTTCAGCAGAGCGCAGATACCAAATACTGTCCTTCTAGTGTAGCCGTAGTTAGGCCACC
ACTTCAAGAACTCTGTAGCACCGCCTACATACCTCGCTCTGCTAATCCTGTTACCAGTGGCTGCTGCCAG
TGGCGATAAGTCGTGTCTTACCGGGTTGGACTCAAGACGATAGTTACCGGATAAGGCGCAGCGGTCGGGC
TGAACGGGGGGTTCGTGCACACAGCCCAGCTTGGAGCGAACGACCTACACCGAACTGAGATACCTACAGC
GTGAGCTATGAGAAAGCGCCACGCTTCCCGAAGGGAGAAAGGCGGACAGGTATCCGGTAAGCGGCAGGGT
CGGAACAGGAGAGCGCACGAGGGAGCTTCCAGGGGGAAACGCCTGGTATCTTTATAGTCCTGTCGGGTTT
CGCCACCTCTGACTTGAGCGTCGATTTTTGTGATGCTCGTCAGGGGGGCGGAGCCTATGGAAAAACGCCA
GCAACGCGGCCTTTTTACGGTTCCTGGCCTTTTGCTGGCCTTTTGCTCACATGTTCTTTCCTGCGTTATC
CCCTGATTCTGTGGATAACCGTATTACCGCCTTTGAGTGAGCTGATACCGCTCGCCGCAGCCGAACGACC
GAGCGCAGCGAGTCAGTGAGCGAGGAAGCGGAAGAGCGCCTGATGCGGTATTTTCTCCTTACGCATCTGT
GCGGTATTTCACACCGCAATGGTGCACTCTCAGTACAATCTGCTCTGATGCCGCATAGTTAAGCCAGTAT
ACACTCCGCTATCGCTACGTGACTGGGTCATGGCTGCGCCCCGACACCCGCCAACACCCGCTGACGCGCC
CTGACGGGCTTGTCTGCTCCCGGCATCCGCTTACAGACAAGCTGTGACCGTCTCCGGGAGCTGCATGTGT
CAGAGGTTTTCACCGTCATCACCGAAACGCGCGAGGCAGCTGCGGTAAAGCTCATCAGCGTGGTCGTGAA
GCGATTCACAGATGTCTGCCTGTTCATCCGCGTCCAGCTCGTTGAGTTTCTCCAGAAGCGTTAATGTCTG
GCTTCTGATAAAGCGGGCCATGTTAAGGGCGGTTTTTTCCTGTTTGGTCACTGATGCCTCCGTGTAAGGG
GGATTTCTGTTCATGGGGGTAATGATACCGATGAAACGAGAGAGGATGCTCACGATACGGGTTACTGATG
ATGAACATGCCCGGTTACTGGAACGTTGTGAGGGTAAACAACTGGCGGTATGGATGCGGCGGGACCAGAG
AAAAATCACTCAGGGTCAATGCCAGCGCTTCGTTAATACAGATGTAGGTGTTCCACAGGGTAGCCAGCAG
CATCCTGCGATGCAGATCCGGAACATAATGGTGCAGGGCGCTGACTTCCGCGTTTCCAGACTTTACGAAA
CACGGAAACCGAAGACCATTCATGTTGTTGCTCAGGTCGCAGACGTTTTGCAGCAGCAGTCGCTTCACGT
TCGCTCGCGTATCGGTGATTCATTCTGCTAACCAGTAAGGCAACCCCGCCAGCCTAGCCGGGTCCTCAAC
GACAGGAGCACGATCATGCGCACCCGTGGGGCCGCCATGCCGGCGATAATGGCCTGCTTCTCGCCGAAAC
GTTTGGTGGCGGGACCAGTGACGAAGGCTTGAGCGAGGGCGTGCAAGATTCCGAATACCGCAAGCGACAG
GCCGATCATCGTCGCGCTCCAGCGAAAGCGGTCCTCGCCGAAAATGACCCAGAGCGCTGCCGGCACCTGT
CCTACGAGTTGCATGATAAAGAAGACAGTCATAAGTGCGGCGACGATAGTCATGCCCCGCGCCCACCGGA
AGGAGCTGACTGGGTTGAAGGCTCTCAAGGGCATCGGTCGAGATCCCGGTGCCTAATGAGTGAGCTAACT
TACATTAATTGCGTTGCGCTCACTGCCCGCTTTCCAGTCGGGAAACCTGTCGTGCCAGCTGCATTAATGA
ATCGGCCAACGCGCGGGGAGAGGCGGTTTGCGTATTGGGCGCCAGGGTGGTTTTTCTTTTCACCAGTGAG
ACGGGCAACAGCTGATTGCCCTTCACCGCCTGGCCCTGAGAGAGTTGCAGCAAGCGGTCCACGCTGGTTT
GCCCCAGCAGGCGAAAATCCTGTTTGATGGTGGTTAACGGCGGGATATAACATGAGCTGTCTTCGGTATC
GTCGTATCCCACTACCGAGATATCCGCACCAACGCGCAGCCCGGACTCGGTAATGGCGCGCATTGCGCCC
AGCGCCATCTGATCGTTGGCAACCAGCATCGCAGTGGGAACGATGCCCTCATTCAGCATTTGCATGGTTT
GTTGAAAACCGGACATGGCACTCCAGTCGCCTTCCCGTTCCGCTATCGGCTGAATTTGATTGCGAGTGAG
ATATTTATGCCAGCCAGCCAGACGCAGACGCGCCGAGACAGAACTTAATGGGCCCGCTAACAGCGCGATT
TGCTGGTGACCCAATGCGACCAGATGCTCCACGCCCAGTCGCGTACCGTCTTCATGGGAGAAAATAATAC
TGTTGATGGGTGTCTGGTCAGAGACATCAAGAAATAACGCCGGAACATTAGTGCAGGCAGCTTCCACAGC
AATGGCATCCTGGTCATCCAGCGGATAGTTAATGATCAGCCCACTGACGCGTTGCGCGAGAAGATTGTGC
ACCGCCGCTTTACAGGCTTCGACGCCGCTTCGTTCTACCATCGACACCACCACGCTGGCACCCAGTTGAT
CGGCGCGAGATTTAATCGCCGCGACAATTTGCGACGGCGCGTGCAGGGCCAGACTGGAGGTGGCAACGCC
AATCAGCAACGACTGTTTGCCCGCCAGTTGTTGTGCCACGCGGTTGGGAATGTAATTCAGCTCCGCCATC
GCCGCTTCCACTTTTTCCCGCGTTTTCGCAGAAACGTGGCTGGCCTGGTTCACCACGCGGGAAACGGTCT
GATAAGAGACACCGGCATACTCTGCGACATCGTATAACGTTACTGGTTTCACATTCACCACCCTGAATTG
ACTCTCTTCCGGGCGCTATCATGCCATACCGCGAAAGGTTTTGCGCCATTCGATGGTGTCCGGGATCTCG
ACGCTCTCCCTTATGCGACTCCTGCATTAGGAAGCAGCCCAGTAGTAGGTTGAGGCCGTTGAGCACCGCC
GCCGCAAGGAATGGTGCATGCAAGGAGATGGCGCCCAACAGTCCCCCGGCCACGGGGCCTGCCACCATAC
CCACGCCGAAACAAGCGCTCATGAGCCCGAAGTGGCGAGCCCGATCTTCCCCATCGGTGATGTCGGCGAT
ATAGGCGCCAGCAACCGCACCTGTGGCGCCGGTGATGCCGGCCACGATGCGTCCGGCGTAGAGGA
