>Addgene plasmid #217766 | pETM11-SUMO3-KSR1-CA3-sfGFP (C-KSR) | depositor partial sequence | sequence record 425760 | T7 promoter, insert up to T7terbis
TCGAGATCTCGATCCCGCGAAATTAATACGACTCACTATAGGGGAATTGTGAGCGGATAACAATTCCCCT
CTAGAAATAATTTTGATTTAACTTTAAGAAGGAGATATACCATGAAACATCACCATCACCATCACCCCAT
GAGCGATTACGACATCCCCACTACTGAGAATCTTTATTTTCAGGGCGCCATGGGCAACGATCACATTAAC
CTGAAAGTGGCCGGTCAAGACGGTAGCGTAGTCCAGTTTAAAATCAAACGCCACACCCCTCTGTCGAAAC
TGATGAAAGCCTATTGTGAACGCCAAGGTCTGTCTATGCGTCAGATCCGTTTTCGCTTCGATGGACAGCC
GATTAACGAAACCGACACTCCAGCACAGCTGGAAATGGAAGATGAGGACACCATTGACGTGTTCCAGCAA
CAGACCGGTGGATCCACCATGGGGAACCGCATTGATGACGTCTCCTCGATGAGGTTTGATCTCTCGCATG
GATCCCCACAGATGGTACGGAGGGATATCGGGCTGTCGGTGACGCACAGGTTCTCCACCAAGTCCTGGCT
GTCGCAGGTCTGCCACGTGTGCCAGAAGAGCATGATATTTGGAGTGAAGTGCAAGCATTGCAGGTTGAAG
TGTCACAACAAATGTACCAAAGAAGCCCCTGCCTGTAGAATATCCTTCCTGCCACTAACTCGGGCAGGTC
CGGGTTCTATTGCGACTATGGTCGAATTCTCTAAAGGCGAGGAACTGTTTACGGGCGTCGTTCCAATCCT
GGTAGAACTGGATGGTGACGTGAACGGCCACAAATTTTCCGTACGTGGTGAAGGCGAAGGCGATGCAACC
AACGGTAAACTGACCCTCAAATTTATCTGCACCACTGGCAAACTGCCGGTTCCGTGGCCAACCCTGGTGA
CCACCCTGACTTACGGTGTACAGTGTTTCTCTCGTTATCCGGACCATATGAAACGTCACGACTTTTTCAA
AAGCGCAATGCCGGAGGGTTACGTTCAGGAACGTACGATTTCTTTCAAAGACGACGGCACGTACAAAACT
CGCGCTGAAGTGAAATTCGAAGGCGATACCCTGGTTAACCGCATCGAGCTGAAAGGCATCGATTTCAAAG
AGGACGGCAACATCCTGGGTCACAAACTGGAATACAACTTCAACTCTCATAACGTGTATATCACCGCGGA
TAAACAGAAAAACGGCATCAAAGCCAACTTCAAAATCCGTCACAACGTGGAAGACGGTTCTGTACAGCTG
GCGGACCACTATCAGCAGAACACCCCAATTGGTGACGGTCCGGTTCTGCTGCCAGATAACCATTACCTGA
GCACTCAGTCCGTGCTGTCCAAAGATCCGAACGAAAAACGCGATCACATGGTCCTCCTGGAGTTCGTTAC
TGCCGCTGGTATTACCCACGGTATGGACGAACTGTACAAATGATAAGCGGCCGCCTCGAGCACCACCACC
ACCACCACTGANATCCGGCTGCTAACAAAGCCCGAAAGGAAGCTGAGTTGGCTGCTGCCACCGCTGAGCA
ATAACTAGCATAACCCCTTGGGGCCTCTAACGGGTCTTGAGGGGTTTTTTGCTGAAA
